Addgene plasmid #170050: Plasmid L5 attB:Psmyc double blue
Purpose: Chromosomally-Integrated Fluorescent Mycobacterium tuberculosis Reporter Constructs for double blue
Depositing lab: Clifton Barry III. Depositing organization: National Institute of Allergy and Infectious Diseases (NIAID). Publication: Development and Optimization of Chromosomally-Integrated Fluorescent Mycobacterium tuberculosis Reporter Constructs. Kolbe K, Bell AC, Prosser GA, Assmann M, Yang HJ, Forbes HE, Gallucci S, Mayer-Barber KD, Boshoff HI, Barry Iii CE. Front Microbiol. 2020 Dec 9;11:591866. doi: 10.3389/fmicb.2020.591866. eCollection 2020. PubMed 33362741.
Backbone
  Vector backbone: pMV306
  Vector type: Unspecified
Growth in bacteria
  Bacterial resistance: Kanamycin, 50 μg/mL
  Growth temperature: 37°C
  Growth strain: DH5alpha
  Copy number: Unknown
Gene/Insert 1
  Gene/Insert name: mTagBFP2
  Insert size (bp): 705
Gene/Insert 2
  Gene/Insert name: CO BFP
  Insert size (bp): 705
Terms and licenses: Academic/Nonprofit Terms; Industry Terms: Not Available to Industry
How to cite: Plasmid L5 attB:Psmyc double blue was a gift from Clifton Barry III (Addgene plasmid # 170050 ; http://n2t.net/addgene:170050 ; RRID:Addgene_170050)
