[The description below was written by a language model from this plasmid's Addgene catalogue record and pLannotate feature annotations shown in this document.]
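Description:
Plasmid L5 attB:Psmyc double blue is a mycobacterial integrating reporter vector built on the pMV306 backbone, designed to place blue fluorescent protein genes into the chromosome of Mycobacterium tuberculosis at the mycobacteriophage L5 attB site. In E. coli it is maintained through a high-copy ColE1/pUC-type origin and selected with kanamycin via the aph(3')-Ia aminoglycoside phosphotransferase gene, which lies next to a remnant of Tn903 transposon sequence. No mycobacterial plasmid origin is annotated, consistent with a vector that persists in mycobacteria only by site-specific integration. The feature table picks up short fragments of mycobacteriophage L5/D29 genes, including pieces resembling gene 32 and a putative excisionase. These probably mark the phage attachment region, but no intact integrase gene is annotated in the 4,677 nt sequence, and the record does not say how integrase is supplied.

The payload is a tandem pair of blue fluorescent protein coding sequences on the same strand: mTagBFP2 and a second copy listed as "CO BFP", presumably a codon-optimised version, each recorded as 705 bp and both detected as TagBFP-family proteins. Each open reading frame is preceded by a partial match to a 6xHis tag, and the pair is followed by the E. coli rrnB T1 transcription terminator. The plasmid name indicates expression from the Psmyc promoter, a strong mycobacterial promoter, although the automated annotation does not identify it; a fragment with Streptomyces homology sits upstream of the reporters. Carrying two reporter copies is presumably meant to boost signal from a single-copy chromosomal insertion. The construct belongs to a set of chromosomally integrated fluorescent M. tuberculosis reporter constructs.
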