Features (pLannotate 1.2.2; 11 found; start..end, strand, type, name):
    561..665     -  CDS            32 (fragment): VG32_BPML5 - Protein predicted: Swiss-Prot protein existence level 4. From Mycobacterium phage L5 (Mycobacteriophage L5).
    802..1617    +  CDS            KanR: aminoglycoside phosphotransferase; aph(3')-Ia; confers resistance to kanamycin in bacteria or G418 (Geneticin®) in eukaryotes
   1758..1901    +  CDS            TRA2_ECOLX (fragment): Protein predicted: Swiss-Prot protein existence level 4. Required for transposition of transposon Tn903. From Escherichia coli.
   1948..2536    +  rep_origin     ori: high-copy-number ColE1/pMB1/pBR322/pUC origin of replication
   2700..2834    +  CDS            Y4104_STRCO (fragment): Protein inferred from homology: Swiss-Prot protein existence level 3. From Streptomyces coelicolor (strain ATCC BAA-471 / A3(2) / M145).
   3060..3076    +  CDS            6xHis (fragment): 6xHis affinity tag
   3096..3794    +  CDS            TagBFP: monomeric blue fluorescent protein mammalian codon-optimized
   3832..3848    +  CDS            6xHis (fragment): 6xHis affinity tag
   3868..4563    +  CDS            TagBFP: TagBFP is a basic (constitutively fluorescent) blue fluorescent protein published in 2008, derived from Entacmaea quadricolor. It is reported to be a very rapidly-maturing monomer with very low acid sensitivity.
   4612..4658    +  terminator     rrnB T1 terminator: transcription terminator T1 from the E. coli rrnB gene
   4638..101     -  CDS            34.1 (fragment) (across the origin): VG341_BPMD2 - Protein predicted: Swiss-Prot protein existence level 4. Putative excisionase. From Mycobacterium phage D29 (Mycobacteriophage D29).
>Addgene plasmid #170050 | Plasmid L5 attB:Psmyc double blue | addgene full sequence | sequence record 333250 | Addgene NGS Result
TCAGCTAGAGCCGTGAACGACAGGGCGAACGCCAGCCCGCCGACGGCGAGGGTTCCGACCGCTGCAACTC
CCGGTGCAACCTTGTCCCGGTCTATTCTCTTCACTGCACCAGCTCCAATCTGGTGTGAATGCCCCTCGTC
TGTTCGCGCAGGCGGGGGGCTCTATTCGTTTGTCAGCATCGAAAGTAGCCAGATCAGGGATGCGTTGCAA
CCGCGTATGCCCAGGTCAGAAGAGTCGCACAAGAGTTGCAGACCCCTGGAAAGAAAAATGGCCAGAGGGC
GAAAACACCCTCTGACCAGCGGAGCGGGCGACGGGAATCGAACCCGCGTAGCTAGTTTGGAAGAATGGGT
GTCTGCCGACCACATATATGGGCCGGTCAAGATAGGTTTTTACCCCCTCTCGGCTGCATCCTCTAAGTGG
AAAGAAATTGCAGGTCGTAGAAGCGCGTTGAAGCCTGAGAGTTGCACAGGAGTTGCAACCCGGTAGCCTT
GTTCACGACGAGAGGAGACCTAGGGATCCTCCCAAGGACACTGAGTCCTAAAGAGGGGGGTTTCTTGTCA
GTACGCGAAGAACCACGCCTGGCCGCGAGCGCCAGCACCGCCGCTCTGTGCGGAGACCTGGGCACCAGCC
CCGCCGCCGCCAGGAGCATTGCCGTTCCCGCCAGCTAGCCACCTGACGTCGGGGGGGGGGGAGAGCCACG
TTGTGTCTCAAAATCTCTGATGTTACATTGCACAAGATAAAAATATATCATCATGAACAATAAAACTGTC
TGCTTACATAAACAGTAATACAAGGGGTGTTATGAGCCATATTCAACGGGAAACGTCTTGCTCGAGGCCG
CGATTAAATTCCAACATGGATGCTGATTTATATGGGTATAAATGGGCTCGCGATAATGTCGGGCAATCAG
GTGCGACAATCTATCGCTTGTATGGGAAGCCCCATGCGCCAGAGTTGTTTCTGAAACATGGCAAAGGTAG
CGTTGCCAATGATGTTACAGATGAGATGGTCAGACTAAACTGGCTGACGGAATTTATGCCTCTTCCGACC
ATCAAGCATTTTATCCGTACTCCTGATGATGCATGGTTACTCACCACTGCGATCCCCGGGAAAACAGCAT
TCCAGGTATTAGAAGAATATCCTGATTCAGGTGAAAATATTGTTGATGCGCTGGCAGTGTTCCTGCGCCG
GTTGCATTCGATTCCTGTTTGTAATTGTCCTTTTAACAGCGATCGCGTATTTCGTCTCGCTCAGGCGCAA
TCACGAATGAATAACGGTTTGGTTGATGCGAGTGATTTTGATGACGAGCGTAATGGCTGGCCTGTTGAAC
AAGTCTGGAAAGAAATGCATAATCTTTTGCCATTCTCACCGGATTCAGTCGTCACTCATGGTGATTTCTC
ACTTGATAACCTTATTTTTGACGAGGGGAAATTAATAGGTTGTATTGATGTTGGACGAGTCGGAATCGCA
GACCGATACCAGGATCTTGCCATCCTATGGAACTGCCTCGGTGAGTTTTCTCCTTCATTACAGAAACGGC
TTTTTCAAAAATATGGTATTGATAATCCTGATATGAATAAATTGCAGTTTCATTTGATGCTCGATGAGTT
TTTCTAATCAGAATTGGTTAATTGGTTGTAACACTGGCAGAGCATTACGCTGACTTGACGGGACGGCGGC
TTTGTTGAATAAATCGAACTTTTGCTGAGTTGAAGGATCAGATCACGCATCTTCCCGACAACGCAGACCG
TTCCGTGGCAAAGCAAAAGTTCAAAATCACCAACTGGTCCACCTACAACAAAGCTCTCACCAACCGTGGC
TCCCTCACTTTCTGGCTGGATGATGGGGCGATTCAGGCCTGGTATGAGTCAGCAACACCTTCTTCACGAG
GCAGACCTCACTAGTTCCATGAGCGTCAGACCCCGTAGAAAAGATCAAAGGATCTTCTTGAGATCCTTTT
TTTCTGCGCGTAATCTGCTGCTTGCAAACAAAAAAACCACCGCTACCAGCGGTGGTTTGTTTGCCGGATC
AAGAGCTACCAACTCTTTTTCCGAAGGTAACTGGCTTCAGCAGAGCGCAGATACCAAATACTGTCCTTCT
AGTGTAGCCGTAGTTAGGCCACCACTTCAAGAACTCTGTAGCACCGCCTACATACCTCGCTCTGCTAATC
CTGTTACCAGTGGCTGCTGCCAGTGGCGATAAGTCGTGTCTTACCGGGTTGGACTCAAGACGATAGTTAC
CGGATAAGGCGCAGCGGTCGGGCTGAACGGGGGGTTCGTGCACACAGCCCAGCTTGGAGCGAACGACCTA
CACCGAACTGAGATACCTACAGCGTGAGCTATGAGAAAGCGCCACGCTTCCCGAGGGGAGAAAGGCGGAC
AGGTATCCGGTAAGCGGCAGGGTCGGAACAGGAGAGCGCACGAGGGAGCTTCCAGGGGGAAACGCCTGGT
ATCTTTATAGTCCTGTCGGGTTTCGCCACCTCTGACTTGAGCGTCGATTTTTGTGATGCTCGTCAGGGGG
GCGGAGCCTATGGAAAAACGCCAGCAACGCGGCCTTTTTACGGTTCCTGGCCTTTTGCTGGCCTTTTGCT
CACATGTTCTTTCCTGCGTTATCCCCTGATTCTGTGGATAACCGTATTACCGCCTTTGAGTGAGCTGATA
CCGCTCGCCGCAGCCGAACGACCGAGCGCAACGCGTGCGGCCGCGGTACCAGATCTTTAAATCTAGAGGA
TCGTCGGCACCGTCACGGCCGTGGGAGGCGGCACGATCCGCGACGTGATGATCGGCCGCATCCCCACGGT
GCTGCGCAGTGAGCTCTACGCCATCCCGGCGTTGATCTGTGCGTTCGCACGCACAGGCCCGGTGTGAGAA
GGGTCTCTGACGAGCGGGAGAACCCACCCGGGGTGGGCGAGTTTGTCCTGCGTGTGCTCGGTCGAGTAGG
CTCTGGGAGTACCCGTGTGTACGACCAGCACGGCATACATCATTTCGACGCCGAGAGATTCGCCGCCCGA
AATGAGCACGATCCGCATGCTTAATTAAGGAGGTATCTCCATGAGCGGTCACCATCACCATCACCACGGC
GGTAGCGCCATGGGCAGCGAGCTGATTAAGGAGAACATGCACATGAAGCTGTACATGGAGGGCACCGTGG
ACAACCATCACTTCAAGTGCACATCCGAGGGCGAAGGCAAGCCCTACGAGGGCACCCAGACCATGAGAAT
CAAGGTGGTCGAGGGCGGCCCTCTCCCCTTCGCCTTCGACATCCTGGCTACTAGCTTCCTCTACGGCAGC
AAGACCTTCATCAACCACACCCAGGGCATCCCCGACTTCTTCAAGCAGTCCTTCCCTGAGGGCTTCACAT
GGGAGAGAGTCACCACATACGAAGACGGGGGCGTGCTGACCGCTACCCAGGACACCAGCCTCCAGGACGG
CTGCCTCATCTACAACGTCAAGATCAGAGGGGTGAACTTCACATCCAACGGCCCTGTGATGCAGAAGAAA
ACACTCGGCTGGGAGGCCTTCACCGAGACGCTGTACCCCGCTGACGGCGGCCTGGAAGGCAGAAACGACA
TGGCCCTGAAGCTCGTGGGCGGGAGCCATCTGATCGCAAACGCCAAGACCACATATAGATCCAAGAAACC
CGCTAAGAACCTCAAGATGCCTGGCGTCTACTATGTGGACTACAGACTGGAAAGAATCAAGGAGGCCAAC
AACGAGACCTACGTCGAGCAGCACGAGGTGGCAGTGGCCAGATACTGCGACCTCCCTAGCAAACTGGGGC
ACAAGCTCAATTAAAAGCTTGCTTAATTAAGGAGGTATCTCCATGAGCGGTCACCATCACCATCACCACG
GCGGTAGCGCCATGAGCTCGGAGCTGATCAAGGAGAACATGCACATGAAGCTGTACATGGAGGGCACCGT
GGACAACCACCACTTCAAGTGCACCTCGGAGGGCGAGGGCAAGCCGTACGAGGGCACCCAGACCATGCGC
ATCAAGGTGGTGGAGGGCGGCCCGCTGCCGTTCGCCTTCGACATCCTGGCCACCTCGTTCCTGTACGGCT
CGAAGACCTTCATCAACCACACCCAGGGCATCCCGGACTTCTTCAAGCAGTCGTTCCCGGAGGGCTTCAC
CTGGGAGCGCGTGACCACCTACGAGGACGGCGGCGTGCTGACCGCCACCCAGGACACCTCGCTGCAGGAC
GGCTGCCTGATCTACAACGTGAAGATCCGCGGCGTGAACTTCACCTCGAACGGCCCGGTGATGCAGAAGA
AGACCCTGGGCTGGGAGGCCTTCACCGAGACCCTGTACCCGGCCGACGGCGGCCTGGAGGGCCGCAACGA
CATGGCCCTGAAGCTGGTGGGCGGCTCGCACCTGATCGCCAACGCCAAGACCACCTACCGCTCGAAGAAG
CCGGCCAAGAACCTGAAGATGCCGGGCGTGTACTACGTGGACTACCGCCTGGAGCGCATCAAGGAGGCCA
ACAACGAGACCTACGTGGAGCAGCACGAGGTGGCCGTGGCCCGCTACTGCGACCTGCCGTCGAAGCTGGG
CCACAAGCTGAACTAATCGATGTCGACGTAGTTAACTAGCGTACGATCGACTGCCAGGCATCAAATAAAA
CGAAAGGCTCAGTCGAAAGACTGGGCCTTTCGTTTTATGCCATCATGGCCGCGGTGA
